Addgene plasmid #161659: IDG_CHRNB1_OE_1
Purpose: Overexpresses CHRNB1
Depositing lab: Mike McManus. Depositing organization: University of California, San Francisco (UCSF).
Backbone
  Vector backbone: pLX304
  Vector type: Mammalian Expression
  Selectable markers: Blasticidin
Growth in bacteria
  Bacterial resistance: Ampicillin, 100 μg/mL
  Growth temperature: 30°C
  Growth strain: NEB Stable
  Copy number: Low Copy
Gene/Insert
  Gene/Insert name: CHRNB1
  Species: H. sapiens (human)
  Entrez Gene: CHRNB1 (a.k.a. ACHRB, CHRNB, CMS1D, CMS2A, CMS2C, SCCMS)
  Tag / fusion protein: V5 (C terminal on backbone)
  Cloning method: Gateway Cloning
Terms and licenses: Academic/Nonprofit Terms; Industry Terms: Not Available to Industry
How to cite: IDG_CHRNB1_OE_1 was a gift from Mike McManus (Addgene plasmid # 161659 ; http://n2t.net/addgene:161659 ; RRID:Addgene_161659)
