[The description below was written by a language model from this plasmid's Addgene catalogue record and pLannotate feature annotations shown in this document.]
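Description:
IDG_CHRNB1_OE_1 is a mammalian overexpression construct for human CHRNB1, the beta-1 subunit of the nicotinic acetylcholine receptor, built in the pLX304 backbone. Although catalogued simply as a mammalian expression vector, the annotated 9.2 kb sequence shows the architecture of a third-generation, self-inactivating HIV-1 lentiviral transfer plasmid. An RSV promoter drives a truncated 5' LTR, followed by the Ψ packaging signal with a gag fragment, the Rev response element for Rev-dependent export of the genomic RNA, a cPPT/CTS, and a ΔU3 3' LTR backed by an SV40 polyadenylation signal. In bacteria it carries ampicillin resistance and a ColE1/pUC-type origin, together with an f1 origin and residual lac and T7/T3 sequences. The catalogue nevertheless lists it as low copy and names a recombination-tolerant strain, consistent with the repeated LTR sequences.

Between the LTRs lie two expression units. A human PGK promoter drives the blasticidin S deaminase gene, allowing blasticidin selection of transfected or transduced mammalian cells. Downstream, the CMV immediate-early enhancer and promoter drive the CHRNB1 open reading frame, which was introduced by Gateway recombination and is therefore flanked by attB1 and attB2 sites. The attB2 site is followed by a backbone-encoded V5 epitope, which the record lists as a C-terminal tag, so the protein can be detected with anti-V5 antibodies. A WPRE after the tag enhances transcript stability and expression. An SV40 origin is also present outside the viral cassette. The stated purpose is overexpression of CHRNB1. The design would support either transient transfection or, with packaging and envelope functions supplied in trans, stable integration by lentiviral transduction.
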