Features (pLannotate 1.2.2; 32 found; start..end, strand, type, name):
      1..304     +  enhancer       CMV enhancer: human cytomegalovirus immediate early enhancer
    305..508     +  promoter       CMV promoter: human cytomegalovirus (CMV) immediate early promoter
    532..549     +  protein_bind   attB1 (fragment): mutant version of attB; core recombination site for the Gateway® BP reaction BP Clonase™
    555..2057    +  CDS            CHRNB1: ACHB_HUMAN - Also known as ACHRB, CHRNB. Experimental evidence at protein level: Swiss-Prot protein existence level 1. After binding acetylcholine, the AChR responds by an extensive change in conformation that affects all subunits and leads to opening of an ion-conducting channel across the plasma membrane. From Homo sapiens (Human).
   2060..2083    -  protein_bind   attB2: mutant version of attB; recombination site for the Gateway® BP reaction BP Clonase™
   2085..2126    +  CDS            V5 tag: epitope tag from simian virus 5
   2168..2756    +  misc_feature   WPRE: woodchuck hepatitis virus posttranscriptional regulatory element
   2807..2826    +  misc_feature   cPPT/CTS (fragment): central polypurine tract and central termination sequence of HIV-1
   2828..3061    +  LTR            3' LTR (ΔU3): self-inactivating 3' long terminal repeat (LTR) from HIV-1
   3139..3260    +  polyA_signal   SV40 poly(A) signal: SV40 polyadenylation signal
   3300..3435    +  rep_origin     SV40 ori: SV40 origin of replication
   3456..3474    -  promoter       T7 promoter: promoter for bacteriophage T7 RNA polymerase
   3482..3637    +  CDS            lacZα (fragment): LacZα fragment of β-galactosidase; lacZ fragment
   3642..4070    +  rep_origin     f1 ori (sequence partly withheld): f1 bacteriophage origin of replication; arrow indicates direction of (+) strand synthesis
   4123..4227    +  promoter       AmpR promoter: bla
   4228..5088    +  CDS            AmpR: β-lactamase; bla; confers resistance to ampicillin, carbenicillin, and related antibiotics
   5259..5847    +  rep_origin     ori: high-copy-number ColE1/pMB1/pBR322/pUC origin of replication
   6030..6122    +  CDS            lacI (fragment): lac repressor; lacI; The lac repressor binds to the lac operator to inhibit transcription in E. coli. This inhibition can be relieved by adding lactose or isopropyl-β-D-thiogalactopyranoside (IPTG).
   6135..6156    +  protein_bind   CAP binding site: CAP binding activates transcription in the presence of cAMP. E. coli catabolite activator protein
   6171..6201    +  promoter       lac promoter: promoter for the E. coli lac operon
   6209..6225    +  protein_bind   lac operator: The lac repressor binds to the lac operator to inhibit transcription in E. coli. This inhibition can be relieved by adding lactose or isopropyl-β-D-thiogalactopyranoside (IPTG). lac repressor encoded by lacI
   6270..6288    +  promoter       T3 promoter: promoter for bacteriophage T3 RNA polymerase
   6316..6542    +  promoter       RSV promoter: Rous sarcoma virus enhancer/promoter
   6543..6723    +  LTR            5' LTR (truncated): truncated 5' long terminal repeat (LTR) from HIV-1
   6770..6895    +  misc_feature   HIV-1 Ψ: packaging signal of human immunodeficiency virus type 1
   6879..7242    +  CDS            HIV-1 gag (fragment): gag protein from human immunodeficiency virus 1; gag
   7388..7621    +  misc_feature   RRE: The Rev response element (RRE) of HIV-1 allows for Rev-dependent mRNA export from the nucleus to the cytoplasm.
   7998..8024    +  CDS            Rev (fragment): human immunodeficiency virus 1 (HIV-1) Rev protein; rev; enhances nuclear export of unspliced and incompletely spliced viral mRNAs
   8025..8525    +  promoter       hPGK promoter: human phosphoglycerate kinase 1 promoter
   8537..8932    +  CDS            BSD: blasticidin S deaminase; Aspergillus terreus BSD; confers resistance to blasticidin
   8992..9109    +  misc_feature   cPPT/CTS: central polypurine tract and central termination sequence of HIV-1
   9168..9225    +  enhancer       CMV enhancer (fragment): human cytomegalovirus immediate early enhancer
>Addgene plasmid #161659 | IDG_CHRNB1_OE_1 | addgene full sequence | sequence record 319640 | Addgene NGS Result
CGTTACATAACTTACGGTAAATGGCCCGCCTGGCTGACCGCCCAACGACCCCCGCCCATTGACGTCAATA
ATGACGTATGTTCCCATAGTAACGCCAATAGGGACTTTCCATTGACGTCAATGGGTGGAGTATTTACGGT
AAACTGCCCACTTGGCAGTACATCAAGTGTATCATATGCCAAGTACGCCCCCTATTGACGTCAATGACGG
TAAATGGCCCGCCTGGCATTATGCCCAGTACATGACCTTATGGGACTTTCCTACTTGGCAGTACATCTAC
GTATTAGTCATCGCTATTACCATGGTGATGCGGTTTTGGCAGTACATCAATGGGCGTGGATAGCGGTTTG
ACTCACGGGGATTTCCAAGTCTCCACCCCATTGACGTCAATGGGAGTTTGTTTTGGCACCAAAATCAACG
GGACTTTCCAAAATGTCGTAACAACTCCGCCCCATTGACGCAAATGGGCGGTAGGCGTGTACGGTGGGAG
GTCTATATAAGCAGAGCTCTCTGGCTAACTGTCGGGATCAACAAGTTTGTACAAAAAAGTTGGCATGACC
CCAGGGGCTCTGCTGATGCTGCTGGGGGCGCTGGGGGCGCCGCTCGCCCCAGGCGTCCGCGGCTCGGAGG
CGGAGGGTCGACTCCGGGAGAAACTTTTCTCTGGCTATGATAGCTCCGTGCGGCCAGCGCGGGAGGTGGG
AGACCGTGTCAGGGTCAGCGTTGGTCTCATCCTGGCGCAACTCATCAGCCTGAACGAGAAGGATGAAGAG
ATGAGCACAAAGGTGTACTTAGACCTGGAGTGGACTGACTACAGGCTGAGCTGGGACCCTGCGGAGCACG
ACGGCATCGATTCGCTCCGCATCACGGCGGAATCCGTGTGGCTCCCTGACGTGGTGCTACTGAACAACAA
TGATGGGAATTTTGACGTGGCTCTGGACATTAGCGTCGTGGTGTCCTCCGACGGCTCCGTGCGTTGGCAA
CCCCCGGGCATCTATCGCAGCAGCTGCAGCATCCAGGTCACCTACTTCCCCTTCGACTGGCAGAATTGCA
CTATGGTGTTCAGCTCCTACAGCTACGACAGCTCGGAGGTCAGCCTGCAGACAGGCCTGGGTCCTGACGG
GCAAGGGCATCAGGAAATCCACATTCATGAAGGGACTTTCATTGAGAATGGCCAGTGGGAGATTATCCAC
AAGCCCTCTCGGCTAATCCAGCCTCCAGGCGATCCTAGGGGAGGGAGGGAAGGACAGCGCCAGGAAGTCA
TCTTCTACCTCATCATCCGCCGCAAGCCTCTCTTCTACCTGGTCAACGTCATTGCCCCATGCATCCTCAT
CACTCTTCTGGCCATCTTCGTCTTCTACCTGCCACCAGATGCAGGAGAGAAGATGGGGCTCTCAATCTTT
GCCCTGCTGACCCTTACTGTGTTCCTGCTGCTGCTGGCTGACAAAGTACCTGAGACCTCACTATCAGTAC
CCATTATTATCAAGTACCTCATGTTTACCATGGTCCTCGTCACCTTCTCAGTCATCCTTAGTGTCGTGGT
TCTCAACCTGCACCACCGCTCACCCCACACCCACCAAATGCCCCTTTGGGTCCGTCAGATCTTCATTCAC
AAACTTCCGCTGTACCTGCGTCTAAAAAGGCCCAAACCCGAGAGAGACCTGATGCCGGAGCCCCCTCACT
GTTCTTCTCCAGGAAGTGGCTGGGGTCGGGGAACAGATGAATATTTCATCCGGAAGCCGCCAAGTGATTT
TCTCTTCCCCAAACCCAATAGGTTCCAGCCTGAACTGTCTGCCCCTGATCTGCGGCGATTTATCGATGGT
CCAAACCGGGCTGTGGCCCTGCTTCCGGAGCTACGGGAGGTCGTCTCCTCTATCAGCTACATCGCTCGAC
AGCTGCAGGAACAGGAGGACCACGATGCGCTGAAGGAGGACTGGCAGTTTGTGGCCATGGTAGTGGACCG
CCTCTTCCTGTGGACTTTCATCATCTTCACCAGCGTTGGGACCCTAGTCATCTTCCTGGACGCCACGTAC
CACTTGCCCCCTCCAGACCCCTTTCCTTGCCCAACTTTCTTGTACAAAGTGGTTGGTAAGCCTATCCCTA
ACCCTCTCCTCGGTCTCGATTCTACGTAGTAATGAGCTAGCGCTAACCGGTGGCGCGTTAAGTCGACAAT
CAACCTCTGGATTACAAAATTTGTGAAAGATTGACTGGTATTCTTAACTATGTTGCTCCTTTTACGCTAT
GTGGATACGCTGCTTTAATGCCTTTGTATCATGCTATTGCTTCCCGTATGGCTTTCATTTTCTCCTCCTT
GTATAAATCCTGGTTGCTGTCTCTTTATGAGGAGTTGTGGCCCGTTGTCAGGCAACGTGGCGTGGTGTGC
ACTGTGTTTGCTGACGCAACCCCCACTGGTTGGGGCATTGCCACCACCTGTCAGCTCCTTTCCGGGACTT
TCGCTTTCCCCCTCCCTATTGCCACGGCGGAACTCATCGCCGCCTGCCTTGCCCGCTGCTGGACAGGGGC
TCGGCTGTTGGGCACTGACAATTCCGTGGTGTTGTCGGGGAAATCATCGTCCTTTCCTTGGCTGCTCGCC
TGTGTTGCCACCTGGATTCTGCGCGGGACGTCCTTCTGCTACGTCCCTTCGGCCCTCAATCCAGCGGACC
TTCCTTCCCGCGGCCTGCTGCCGGCTCTGCGGCCTCTTCCGCGTCTTCGCCTTCGCCCTCAGACGAGTCG
GATCTCCCTTTGGGCCGCCTCCCCGCGTCGACTTTAAGACCAATGACTTACAAGGCAGCTGTAGATCTTA
GCCACTTTTTAAAAGAAAAGGGGGGACTGGAAGGGCTAATTCACTCCCAACGAAGACAAGATCTGCTTTT
TGCTTGTACTGGGTCTCTCTGGTTAGACCAGATCTGAGCCTGGGAGCTCTCTGGCTAACTAGGGAACCCA
CTGCTTAAGCCTCAATAAAGCTTGCCTTGAGTGCTTCAAGTAGTGTGTGCCCGTCTGTTGTGTGACTCTG
GTAACTAGAGATCCCTCAGACCCTTTTAGTCAGTGTGGAAAATCTCTAGCAGTACGTATAGTAGTTCATG
TCATCTTATTATTCAGTATTTATAACTTGCAAAGAAATGAATATCAGAGAGTGAGAGGAACTTGTTTATT
GCAGCTTATAATGGTTACAAATAAAGCAATAGCATCACAAATTTCACAAATAAAGCATTTTTTTCACTGC
ATTCTAGTTGTGGTTTGTCCAAACTCATCAATGTATCTTATCATGTCTGGCTCTAGCTATCCCGCCCCTA
ACTCCGCCCATCCCGCCCCTAACTCCGCCCAGTTCCGCCCATTCTCCGCCCCATGGCTGACTAATTTTTT
TTATTTATGCAGAGGCCGAGGCCGCCTCGGCCTCTGAGCTATTCCAGAAGTAGTGAGGAGGCTTTTTTGG
AGGCCTAGGGACGTACCCAATTCGCCCTATAGTGAGTCGTATTACGCGCGCTCACTGGCCGTCGTTTTAC
AACGTCGTGACTGGGAAAACCCTGGCGTTACCCAACTTAATCGCCTTGCAGCACATCCCCCTTTCGCCAG
CTGGCGTAATAGCGAAGAGGCCCGCACCGATCGCCCTTCCCAACAGTTGCGCAGCCTGAATGGCGAATGG
G
[124 nt withheld, positions 3642-3765]
C
[91 nt withheld, positions 3767-3857]
A
[49 nt withheld, positions 3859-3907]
CCTTTGACGTTGGAGTCCACGTTCTTT
[37 nt withheld, positions 3935-3971]
ACCCTATCTCGGTCTATTCTTTTGATTTATAAGGGATTTTGCCGATTTCGGCCTATTGGTTAAAAAATGA
GCTGATTTAACAAAAATTTAACGCGAATTTTAACAAAATATTAACGCTTACAATTTAGGTGGCACTTTTC
GGGGAAATGTGCGCGGAACCCCTATTTGTTTATTTTTCTAAATACATTCAAATATGTATCCGCTCATGAG
ACAATAACCCTGATAAATGCTTCAATAATATTGAAAAAGGAAGAGTATGAGTATTCAACATTTCCGTGTC
GCCCTTATTCCCTTTTTTGCGGCATTTTGCCTTCCTGTTTTTGCTCACCCAGAAACGCTGGTGAAAGTAA
AAGATGCTGAAGATCAGTTGGGTGCACGAGTGGGTTACATCGAACTGGATCTCAACAGCGGTAAGATCCT
TGAGAGTTTTCGCCCCGAAGAACGTTTTCCAATGATGAGCACTTTTAAAGTTCTGCTATGTGGCGCGGTA
TTATCCCGTATTGACGCCGGGCAAGAGCAACTCGGTCGCCGCATACACTATTCTCAGAATGACTTGGTTG
AGTACTCACCAGTCACAGAAAAGCATCTTACGGATGGCATGACAGTAAGAGAATTATGCAGTGCTGCCAT
AACCATGAGTGATAACACTGCGGCCAACTTACTTCTGACAACGATCGGAGGACCGAAGGAGCTAACCGCT
TTTTTGCACAACATGGGGGATCATGTAACTCGCCTTGATCGTTGGGAACCGGAGCTGAATGAAGCCATAC
CAAACGACGAGCGTGACACCACGATGCCTGTAGCAATGGCAACAACGTTGCGCAAACTATTAACTGGCGA
ACTACTTACTCTAGCTTCCCGGCAACAATTAATAGACTGGATGGAGGCGGATAAAGTTGCAGGACCACTT
CTGCGCTCGGCCCTTCCGGCTGGCTGGTTTATTGCTGATAAATCTGGAGCCGGTGAGCGTGGGTCTCGCG
GTATCATTGCAGCACTGGGGCCAGATGGTAAGCCCTCCCGTATCGTAGTTATCTACACGACGGGGAGTCA
GGCAACTATGGATGAACGAAATAGACAGATCGCTGAGATAGGTGCCTCACTGATTAAGCATTGGTAACTG
TCAGACCAAGTTTACTCATATATACTTTAGATTGATTTAAAACTTCATTTTTAATTTAAAAGGATCTAGG
TGAAGATCCTTTTTGATAATCTCATGACCAAAATCCCTTAACGTGAGTTTTCGTTCCACTGAGCGTCAGA
CCCCGTAGAAAAGATCAAAGGATCTTCTTGAGATCCTTTTTTTCTGCGCGTAATCTGCTGCTTGCAAACA
AAAAAACCACCGCTACCAGCGGTGGTTTGTTTGCCGGATCAAGAGCTACCAACTCTTTTTCCGAAGGTAA
CTGGCTTCAGCAGAGCGCAGATACCAAATACTGTTCTTCTAGTGTAGCCGTAGTTAGGCCACCACTTCAA
GAACTCTGTAGCACCGCCTACATACCTCGCTCTGCTAATCCTGTTACCAGTGGCTGCTGCCAGTGGCGAT
AAGTCGTGTCTTACCGGGTTGGACTCAAGACGATAGTTACCGGATAAGGCGCAGCGGTCGGGCTGAACGG
GGGGTTCGTGCACACAGCCCAGCTTGGAGCGAACGACCTACACCGAACTGAGATACCTACAGCGTGAGCT
ATGAGAAAGCGCCACGCTTCCCGAAGGGAGAAAGGCGGACAGGTATCCGGTAAGCGGCAGGGTCGGAACA
GGAGAGCGCACGAGGGAGCTTCCAGGGGGAAACGCCTGGTATCTTTATAGTCCTGTCGGGTTTCGCCACC
TCTGACTTGAGCGTCGATTTTTGTGATGCTCGTCAGGGGGGCGGAGCCTATGGAAAAACGCCAGCAACGC
GGCCTTTTTACGGTTCCTGGCCTTTTGCTGGCCTTTTGCTCACATGTTCTTTCCTGCGTTATCCCCTGAT
TCTGTGGATAACCGTATTACCGCCTTTGAGTGAGCTGATACCGCTCGCCGCAGCCGAACGACCGAGCGCA
GCGAGTCAGTGAGCGAGGAAGCGGAAGAGCGCCCAATACGCAAACCGCCTCTCCCCGCGCGTTGGCCGAT
TCATTAATGCAGCTGGCACGACAGGTTTCCCGACTGGAAAGCGGGCAGTGAGCGCAACGCAATTAATGTG
AGTTAGCTCACTCATTAGGCACCCCAGGCTTTACACTTTATGCTTCCGGCTCGTATGTTGTGTGGAATTG
TGAGCGGATAACAATTTCACACAGGAAACAGCTATGACCATGATTACGCCAAGCGCGCAATTAACCCTCA
CTAAAGGGAACAAAAGCTGGAGCTGCAAGCTTAATGTAGTCTTATGCAATACTCTTGTAGTCTTGCAACA
TGGTAACGATGAGTTAGCAACATGCCTTACAAGGAGAGAAAAAGCACCGTGCATGCCGATTGGTGGAAGT
AAGGTGGTACGATCGTGCCTTATTAGGAAGGCAACAGACGGGTCTGACATGGATTGGACGAACCACTGAA
TTGCCGCATTGCAGAGATATTGTATTTAAGTGCCTAGCTCGATACATAAACGGGTCTCTCTGGTTAGACC
AGATCTGAGCCTGGGAGCTCTCTGGCTAACTAGGGAACCCACTGCTTAAGCCTCAATAAAGCTTGCCTTG
AGTGCTTCAAGTAGTGTGTGCCCGTCTGTTGTGTGACTCTGGTAACTAGAGATCCCTCAGACCCTTTTAG
TCAGTGTGGAAAATCTCTAGCAGTGGCGCCCGAACAGGGACTTGAAAGCGAAAGGGAAACCAGAGGAGCT
CTCTCGACGCAGGACTCGGCTTGCTGAAGCGCGCACGGCAAGAGGCGAGGGGCGGCGACTGGTGAGTACG
CCAAAAATTTTGACTAGCGGAGGCTAGAAGGAGAGAGATGGGTGCGAGAGCGTCAGTATTAAGCGGGGGA
GAATTAGATCGCGATGGGAAAAAATTCGGTTAAGGCCAGGGGGAAAGAAAAAATATAAATTAAAACATAT
AGTATGGGCAAGCAGGGAGCTAGAACGATTCGCAGTTAATCCTGGCCTGTTAGAAACATCAGAAGGCTGT
AGACAAATACTGGGACAGCTACAACCATCCCTTCAGACAGGATCAGAAGAACTTAGATCATTATATAATA
CAGTAGCAACCCTCTATTGTGTGCATCAAAGGATAGAGATAAAAGACACCAAGGAAGCTTTAGACAAGAT
AGAGGAAGAGCAAAACAAAAGTAAGACCACCGCACAGCAAGCGGCCGCTGATCTTCAGACCTGGAGGAGG
AGATATGAGGGACAATTGGAGAAGTGAATTATATAAATATAAAGTAGTAAAAATTGAACCATTAGGAGTA
GCACCCACCAAGGCAAAGAGAAGAGTGGTGCAGAGAGAAAAAAGAGCAGTGGGAATAGGAGCTTTGTTCC
TTGGGTTCTTGGGAGCAGCAGGAAGCACTATGGGCGCAGCGTCAATGACGCTGACGGTACAGGCCAGACA
ATTATTGTCTGGTATAGTGCAGCAGCAGAACAATTTGCTGAGGGCTATTGAGGCGCAACAGCATCTGTTG
CAACTCACAGTCTGGGGCATCAAGCAGCTCCAGGCAAGAATCCTGGCTGTGGAAAGATACCTAAAGGATC
AACAGCTCCTGGGGATTTGGGGTTGCTCTGGAAAACTCATTTGCACCACTGCTGTGCCTTGGAATGCTAG
TTGGAGTAATAAATCTCTGGAACAGATTTGGAATCACACGACCTGGATGGAGTGGGACAGAGAAATTAAC
AATTACACAAGCTTAATACACTCCTTAATTGAAGAATCGCAAAACCAGCAAGAAAAGAATGAACAAGAAT
TATTGGAATTAGATAAATGGGCAAGTTTGTGGAATTGGTTTAACATAACAAATTGGCTGTGGTATATAAA
ATTATTCATAATGATAGTAGGAGGCTTGGTAGGTTTAAGAATAGTTTTTGCTGTACTTTCTATAGTGAAT
AGAGTTAGGCAGGGATATTCACCATTATCGTTTCAGACCCACCTCCCAACCCCGAGGGGACCCTTGCGCC
TTTTCCAAGGCAGCCCTGGGTTTGCGCAGGGACGCGGCTGCTCTGGGCGTGGTTCCGGGAAACGCAGCGG
CGCCGACCCTGGGTCTCGCACATTCTTCACGTCCGTTCGCAGCGTCACCCGGATCTTCGCCGCTACCCTT
GTGGGCCCCCCGGCGACGCTTCCTGCTCCGCCCCTAAGTCGGGAAGGTTCCTTGCGGTTCGCGGCGTGCC
GGACGTGACAAACGGAAGCCGCACGTCTCACTAGTACCCTCGCAGACGGACAGCGCCAGGGAGCAATGGC
AGCGCGCCGACCGCGATGGGCTGTGGCCAATAGCGGCTGCTCAGCAGGGCGCGCCGAGAGCAGCGGCCGG
GAAGGGGCGGTGCGGGAGGCGGGGTGTGGGGCGGTAGTGTGGGCCCTGTTCCTGCCCGCGCGGTGTTCCG
CATTCTGCAAGCCTCCGGAGCGCACGTCGGCAGTCGGCTCCCTCGTTGACCGAATCACCGACCTCTCTCC
CCAGGGGGTACCACCATGGCCAAGCCTTTGTCTCAAGAAGAATCCACCCTCATTGAAAGAGCAACGGCTA
CAATCAACAGCATCCCCATCTCTGAAGACTACAGCGTCGCCAGCGCAGCTCTCTCTAGCGACGGCCGCAT
CTTCACTGGTGTCAATGTATATCATTTTACTGGGGGACCTTGTGCAGAACTCGTGGTGCTGGGCACTGCT
GCTGCTGCGGCAGCTGGCAACCTGACTTGTATCGTCGCGATCGGAAATGAGAACAGGGGCATCTTGAGCC
CCTGCGGACGGTGCCGACAGGTGCTTCTCGATCTGCATCCTGGGATCAAAGCCATAGTGAAGGACAGTGA
TGGACAGCCGACGGCAGTTGGGATTCGTGAATTGCTGCCCTCTGGTTATGTGTGGGAGGGCCTGCAGCTG
CAGTAGTAAGAATTCTAGATCTTGAGACAAATGGCAGTATTCATCCACAATTTTAAAAGAAAAGGGGGGA
TTGGGGGGTACAGTGCAGGGGAAAGAATAGTAGACATAATAGCAACAGACATACAAACTAAAGAATTACA
AAAACAAATTACAAAAATTCAAAATTTTCGGGTTTATTACAGGGACAGCAGAGATCCACTTTGGCGCCGG
CTCGAGGGGGCCCGGGGTTATTAATAGTAATCAATTACGGGGTCATTAGTTCATAGCCCATATATGGAGT
TCCG
