>Addgene plasmid #161659 | IDG_CHRNB1_OE_1 | depositor partial sequence | sequence record 313358 | Partial Sequence
ATGACCCCAGGGGCTCTGCTGATGCTGCTGGGGGCGCTGGGGGCGCCGCTCGCCCCAGGCGTCCGCGGCT
CGGAGGCGGAGGGTCGACTCCGGGAGAAACTTTTCTCTGGCTATGATAGCTCCGTGCGGCCAGCGCGGGA
GGTGGGAGACCGTGTCAGGGTCAGCGTTGGTCTCATCCTGGCGCAACTCATCAGCCTGAACGAGAAGGAT
GAAGAGATGAGCACAAAGGTGTACTTAGACCTGGAGTGGACTGACTACAGGCTGAGCTGGGACCCTGCGG
AGCACGACGGCATCGATTCGCTCCGCATCACGGCGGAATCCGTGTGGCTCCCTGACGTGGTGCTACTGAA
CAACAATGATGGGAATTTTGACGTGGCTCTGGACATTAGCGTCGTGGTGTCCTCCGACGGCTCCGTGCGT
TGGCAACCCCCGGGCATCTATCGCAGCAGCTGCAGCATCCAGGTCACCTACTTCCCCTTCGACTGGCAGA
ATTGCACTATGGTGTTCAGCTCCTACAGCTACGACAGCTCGGAGGTCAGCCTGCAGACAGGCCTGGGTCC
TGACGGGCAAGGGCATCAGGAAATCCACATTCATGAAGGGACTTTCATTGAGAATGGCCAGTGGGAGATT
ATCCACAAGCCCTCTCGGCTAATCCAGCCTCCAGGCGATCCTAGGGGAGGGAGGGAAGGACAGCGCCAGG
AAGTCATCTTCTACCTCATCATCCGCCGCAAGCCTCTCTTCTACCTGGTCAACGTCATTGCCCCATGCAT
CCTCATCACTCTTCTGGCCATCTTCGTCTTCTACCTGCCACCAGATGCAGGAGAGAAGATGGGGCTCTCA
ATCTTTGCCCTGCTGACCCTTACTGTGTTCCTGCTGCTGCTGGCTGACAAAGTACCTGAGACCTCACTAT
CAGTACCCATTATTATCAAGTACCTCATGTTTACCATGGTCCTCGTCACCTTCTCAGTCATCCTTAGTGT
CGTGGTTCTCAACCTGCACCACCGCTCACCCCACACCCACCAAATGCCCCTTTGGGTCCGTCAGATCTTC
ATTCACAAACTTCCGCTGTACCTGCGTCTAAAAAGGCCCAAACCCGAGAGAGACCTGATGCCGGAGCCCC
CTCACTGTTCTTCTCCAGGAAGTGGCTGGGGTCGGGGAACAGATGAATATTTCATCCGGAAGCCGCCAAG
TGATTTTCTCTTCCCCAAACCCAATAGGTTCCAGCCTGAACTGTCTGCCCCTGATCTGCGGCGATTTATC
GATGGTCCAAACCGGGCTGTGGCCCTGCTTCCGGAGCTACGGGAGGTCGTCTCCTCTATCAGCTACATCG
CTCGACAGCTGCAGGAACAGGAGGACCACGATGCGCTGAAGGAGGACTGGCAGTTTGTGGCCATGGTAGT
GGACCGCCTCTTCCTGTGGACTTTCATCATCTTCACCAGCGTTGGGACCCTAGTCATCTTCCTGGACGCC
ACGTACCACTTGCCCCCTCCAGACCCCTTTCCTTGCCCAACTTTCTTGTACAAAGTGGTTGGTAAGCCTA
TCCCTAACCCTCTCCTCGGTCTCGATTCTACGTAG
